Addgene plasmid #32149: pJFRC177-10XUAS-FRT>-dSTOP-FRT>-myr::GFP
Depositing lab: Gerald Rubin. Depositing organization: HHMI, Janelia Research Campus. Publication: Multiple new site-specific recombinases for use in manipulating animal genomes. Nern A, Pfeiffer BD, Svoboda K, Rubin GM. Proc Natl Acad Sci U S A. 2011 Aug 9. 10.1073/pnas.1111704108 PubMed 21831835.
Backbone
  Vector backbone: pJFRC2-10XUAS-IVS-mCD8::GFP
  Vector type: Insect Expression
Growth in bacteria
  Bacterial resistance: Ampicillin, 100 μg/mL
  Growth temperature: 37°C
  Growth strain: Top10/P3
  Copy number: High Copy
Gene/Insert
  Gene/Insert name: FRT> STOP STOP FRT>
  Cloning method: Restriction Enzyme; 5′ cloning site Bgl2 (not destroyed); 3′ cloning site XhoI (not destroyed)
  Sequencing primers: 5′ hsp70 F: GAGCGCCGGAGTATAAATAGAG
Terms and licenses: Academic/Nonprofit Terms; Industry Terms: Not Available to Industry
How to cite: pJFRC177-10XUAS-FRT>-dSTOP-FRT>-myr::GFP was a gift from Gerald Rubin (Addgene plasmid # 32149 ; http://n2t.net/addgene:32149 ; RRID:Addgene_32149)
