[The description below was written by a language model from this plasmid's Addgene catalogue record and pLannotate feature annotations shown in this document.]
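Description:
pJFRC177-10XUAS-FRT>-dSTOP-FRT>-myr::GFP is a 9,951 bp Drosophila transgenesis and insect expression plasmid derived from the pJFRC2-10XUAS-IVS-mCD8::GFP backbone. It is maintained in E. coli as a high-copy plasmid through a ColE1/pUC-type origin and selected with ampicillin via the bla gene. For fly work it carries a φC31 attB site, which allows integrase-mediated insertion into a genomic attP landing site, and the mini-white eye-colour marker for identifying transformants.

The payload is a GAL4- and FLP-dependent membrane reporter. Two 5X UAS blocks, giving ten GAL4 binding sites in total, sit upstream of the Drosophila hsp70 promoter. Immediately downstream is a stop cassette flanked by two minimal FRT sites in the same orientation, cloned between BglII and XhoI. The cassette's annotated content is SV40 early-region sequence (small t intron, T antigen fragments) ending in an SV40 polyadenylation signal; the construct name indicates a double stop, although only one SV40 terminator is annotated within the interval and the first part of it is unannotated. Following the second FRT is the reporter: an N-terminal fragment of Drosophila Src64B, which corresponds to the myristoylation (myr) signal in the construct name, fused to GFP (annotated as the S65T variant), followed by a second SV40 intron/poly(A) terminator. The T antigen and NLS annotations reflect these 3′ UTR segments rather than expressed proteins.

In GAL4-expressing cells, transcription terminates in the stop cassette until FLP recombinase excises it, after which membrane-targeted GFP is produced. This suits intersectional or stochastic labelling of cells in flies, and the associated publication concerns site-specific recombinases for manipulating animal genomes.
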