Features (pLannotate 1.2.2; 26 found; start..end, strand, type, name):
     31..135     +  promoter       AmpR promoter: bla
    136..996     +  CDS            AmpR: β-lactamase; bla; confers resistance to ampicillin, carbenicillin, and related antibiotics
   1167..1755    +  rep_origin     ori: high-copy-number ColE1/pMB1/pBR322/pUC origin of replication
   1842..1911    +  protein_bind   attB: attB site for the φC31 integrase (Groth et al., 2000) phage φC31 integrase
   2606..5478    +  CDS            mini-white: Drosophila white gene eye color pigment; white; This is a modified version of the white gene lacking part of the first intron.
   6251..6406    +  CDS            YPB1_ECOLX (fragment): Protein predicted: Swiss-Prot protein existence level 4. From Escherichia coli.
   6488..6509    -  misc_feature   MCS (fragment): pUC18/19 multiple cloning site
   6508..6602    +  protein_bind   5X UAS: five tandem copies of the "ScaI site" 17-mer CGGAGTACTGTCCTCCG, an upstream activating sequence (UAS) that efficiently binds yeast Gal4 (Webster et al., 1988; Pfeiffer et al., 2010) GAL4
   6636..6730    +  protein_bind   5X UAS: five tandem copies of the "ScaI site" 17-mer CGGAGTACTGTCCTCCG, an upstream activating sequence (UAS) that efficiently binds yeast Gal4 (Webster et al., 1988; Pfeiffer et al., 2010) GAL4
   6761..6999    +  promoter       hsp70 promoter: Drosophila melanogaster hsp70Bb promoter
   7009..7042    -  protein_bind   FRT (minimal): supports FLP-mediated excision but not integration (Turan and Bode, 2011) FLP recombinase from the Saccharomyces cerevisiae 2μ plasmid
   7411..7485    +  CDS            small t antigen (fragment): SV40 (simian virus 40) small t antigen
   7487..7552    +  intron         small t intron: SV40 (simian virus 40) small t antigen intron
   7682..7702    +  CDS            SV40 NLS: nuclear localization signal of SV40 (simian virus 40) large T antigen
   7709..7843    +  CDS            LT_POVHA (fragment): Protein inferred from homology: Swiss-Prot protein existence level 3. Isoform large T antigen is a key early protein essential for both driving viral replication and inducing cellular transformation. Plays a role in viral genome replication by driving entry of quiescent cells into the cell cycle and by autoregulating the synthesis of viral early mRNA. Displays highly oncogenic activities by corrupting the host cellular checkpoint mechanisms that guard cell division and the transcription, replication, and repair of DNA. Participates in the modulation of cellular gene expression preceeding viral
   7868..7951    +  CDS            large T antigen (fragment): large T antigen from SV40 (simian virus 40)
   7974..8108    +  polyA_signal   SV40 poly(A) signal: SV40 polyadenylation signal
   8126..8159    -  protein_bind   FRT (minimal): supports FLP-mediated excision but not integration (Turan and Bode, 2011) FLP recombinase from the Saccharomyces cerevisiae 2μ plasmid
   8173..8427    +  CDS            Src64B (fragment): SRC64_DROME - Also known as Src1. Experimental evidence at protein level: Swiss-Prot protein existence level 1. May play a role in the development of neural tissue and smooth muscle. From Drosophila melanogaster (Fruit fly).
   8434..9147    +  CDS            GFP (S65T): GFP (S65T) is a basic (constitutively fluorescent) green fluorescent protein published in 1995, derived from Aequorea victoria.
   9158..9232    +  CDS            small t antigen (fragment): SV40 (simian virus 40) small t antigen
   9234..9299    +  intron         small t intron: SV40 (simian virus 40) small t antigen intron
   9429..9449    +  CDS            SV40 NLS: nuclear localization signal of SV40 (simian virus 40) large T antigen
   9456..9590    +  CDS            LT_POVHA (fragment): Protein inferred from homology: Swiss-Prot protein existence level 3. Isoform large T antigen is a key early protein essential for both driving viral replication and inducing cellular transformation. Plays a role in viral genome replication by driving entry of quiescent cells into the cell cycle and by autoregulating the synthesis of viral early mRNA. Displays highly oncogenic activities by corrupting the host cellular checkpoint mechanisms that guard cell division and the transcription, replication, and repair of DNA. Participates in the modulation of cellular gene expression preceeding viral
   9615..9698    +  CDS            large T antigen (fragment): large T antigen from SV40 (simian virus 40)
   9721..9855    +  polyA_signal   SV40 poly(A) signal: SV40 polyadenylation signal
>Addgene plasmid #32149 | pJFRC177-10XUAS-FRT>-dSTOP-FRT>-myr::GFP | depositor full sequence | sequence record 36308 | pJFRC177-10XUAS-FRT>-dSTOP-FRT>-myr::GFP sequence 9951 bps
GACTCAGGTGGCACTTTTCGGGGAAATGTGCGCGGAACCCCTATTTGTTTATTTTTCTAAATACATTCAA
ATATGTATCCGCTCATGAGACAATAACCCTGATAAATGCTTCAATAATATTGAAAAAGGAAGAGTATGAG
TATTCAACATTTCCGTGTCGCCCTTATTCCCTTTTTTGCGGCATTTTGCCTTCCTGTTTTTGCTCACCCA
GAAACGCTGGTGAAAGTAAAAGATGCTGAAGATCAGTTGGGTGCACGAGTGGGTTACATCGAACTGGATC
TCAACAGCGGTAAGATCCTTGAGAGTTTTCGCCCCGAAGAACGTTTTCCAATGATGAGCACTTTTAAAGT
TCTGCTATGTGGCGCGGTATTATCCCGTATTGACGCCGGGCAAGAGCAACTCGGTCGCCGCATACACTAT
TCTCAGAATGACTTGGTTGAGTACTCACCAGTCACAGAAAAGCATCTTACGGATGGCATGACAGTAAGAG
AATTATGCAGTGCTGCCATAACCATGAGTGATAACACTGCGGCCAACTTACTTCTGACAACGATCGGAGG
ACCGAAGGAGCTAACCGCTTTTTTGCACAACATGGGGGATCATGTAACTCGCCTTGATCGTTGGGAACCG
GAGCTGAATGAAGCCATACCAAACGACGAGCGTGACACCACGATGCCTGTAGCAATGGCAACAACGTTGC
GCAAACTATTAACTGGCGAACTACTTACTCTAGCTTCCCGGCAACAATTAATAGACTGGATGGAGGCGGA
TAAAGTTGCAGGACCACTTCTGCGCTCGGCCCTTCCGGCTGGCTGGTTTATTGCTGATAAATCTGGAGCC
GGTGAGCGTGGGTCTCGCGGTATCATTGCAGCACTGGGGCCAGATGGTAAGCCCTCCCGTATCGTAGTTA
TCTACACGACGGGGAGTCAGGCAACTATGGATGAACGAAATAGACAGATCGCTGAGATAGGTGCCTCACT
GATTAAGCATTGGTAACTGTCAGACCAAGTTTACTCATATATACTTTAGATTGATTTAAAACTTCATTTT
TAATTTAAAAGGATCTAGGTGAAGATCCTTTTTGATAATCTCATGACCAAAATCCCTTAACGTGAGTTTT
CGTTCCACTGAGCGTCAGACCCCGTAGAAAAGATCAAAGGATCTTCTTGAGATCCTTTTTTTCTGCGCGT
AATCTGCTGCTTGCAAACAAAAAAACCACCGCTACCAGCGGTGGTTTGTTTGCCGGATCAAGAGCTACCA
ACTCTTTTTCCGAAGGTAACTGGCTTCAGCAGAGCGCAGATACCAAATACTGTTCTTCTAGTGTAGCCGT
AGTTAGGCCACCACTTCAAGAACTCTGTAGCACCGCCTACATACCTCGCTCTGCTAATCCTGTTACCAGT
GGCTGCTGCCAGTGGCGATAAGTCGTGTCTTACCGGGTTGGACTCAAGACGATAGTTACCGGATAAGGCG
CAGCGGTCGGGCTGAACGGGGGGTTCGTGCACACAGCCCAGCTTGGAGCGAACGACCTACACCGAACTGA
GATACCTACAGCGTGAGCTATGAGAAAGCGCCACGCTTCCCGAAGGGAGAAAGGCGGACAGGTATCCGGT
AAGCGGCAGGGTCGGAACAGGAGAGCGCACGAGGGAGCTTCCAGGGGGAAACGCCTGGTATCTTTATAGT
CCTGTCGGGTTTCGCCACCTCTGACTTGAGCGTCGATTTTTGTGATGCTCGTCAGGGGGGCGGAGCCTAT
GGAAAAACGCCAGCAACGCGGCCTTTTTACGGTTCCTGGCCTTTTGCTGGCCTTTTGCTCACATGTTACC
GTCGACGATGTAGGTCACGGTCTCGAAGCCGCGGTGCGGGTGCCAGGGCGTGCCCTTGGGCTCCCCGGGC
GCGTACTCCACCTCACCCATCTGGTCCATCATGATGAACGGGTCGAGGTGGCGGTAGTTGATCCCGGCGA
ACGCGCGGCGCACCGGGAAGCCCTCGCCCTCGAAACCGCTGGGCGCGGTGGTCACGGTGAGCACGGGACG
TGCGACGGCGTCGGCGGGTGCGGATACGCGGGGCAGCGTCAGCGGGTTCTCGACGGTCACGGCGGGCATG
TCGACAAGCCGAACATATGGGCGCGCCTAGTATGTATGTAAGTTAATAAAACCCATTTTTGCGGAAAGTA
GATAAAAAAAACATTTTTTTTTTTTACTGCACTGGATATCATTGAACTTATCTGATCAGTTTTAAATTTA
CTTCGATCCAAGGGTATTTGATGTACCAGGTTCTTTCGATTACCTCTCACTCAAAATGACATTCCACTCA
AAGTCAGCGCTGTTTGCCTCCTTCTCTGTCCACAGAAATATCGCCGTCTCTTTCGCCGCTGCGTCCGCTA
TCTCTTTCGCCACCGTTTGTAGCGTTACGTAGCGTCAATGTCCGCCTTCAGTTGCATTTTGTCAGCGGTT
TCGTGACGAAGCTCCAAGCGGTTTACGCCATCAATTAAACACAAAGTGCTGTGCCAAAACTCCTCTCGCT
TCTTATTTTTGTTTGTTTTTTGAGTGATTGGGGTGGTGATTGGTTTTGGGTGGGTAAGCAGGGGAAAGTG
TGAAAAATCCCGGCAATGGGCCAAGAGGATCAGGAGCTATTAATTCGCGGAGGCAGCAAACACCCATCTG
CCGAGCATCTGAACAATGTGAGTAGTACATGTGCATACATCTTAAGTTCACTTGATCTATAGGAACTGCG
ATTGCAACATCAAATTGTATGCGGCGTGAGAACTGCGACCCACAAAAATCCCAAACCGCAATTGCACAAA
CAAATAGTGACACGAAACAGATTATTCTGGTAGCTGTTCTCGCTATATAAGACAATTTTTGAGATCATAT
CATGATCAAGACATCTAAAGGCATTCATTTTCGACTATATTCTTTTTTACAAAAAATATAACAACCAGAT
ATTTTAAGCTGATCCTAGATGCACAAAAAATAAATAAAAGTATAAACCTACTTCGTAGGATACTTCGGGG
TACTTTTTGTTCGGGGTTAGATGAGCATAACGCTAGTAGTTGATATTTGAGATCCCCTATCATTGCAGGG
TGACAGCGGAGCGGCTTCGCAGAGCTGCATTAACCAGGGCTTCGGGCAGGCCAAAAACTACGGCACGCTC
CGGCCACCCAGTCCGCCGGAGGACTCCGGTTCAGGGAGCGGCCAACTAGCCGAGAACCTCACCTATGCCT
GGCACAATATGGACATCTTTGGGGCGGTCAATCAGCCGGGCTCCGGATGGCGGCAGCTGGTCAACCGGAC
ACGCGGACTATTCTGCAACGAGCGACACATACCGGCGCCCAGGAAACATTTGCTCAAGAACGGTGAGTTT
CTATTCGCAGTCGGCTGATCTGTGTGAAATCTTAATAAAGGGTCCAATTACCAATTTGAAACTCAGTTTG
CGGCGTGGCCTATCCGGGCGAACTTTTGGCCGTGATGGGCAGTTCCGGTGCCGGAAAGACGACCCTGCTG
AATGCCCTTGCCTTTCGATCGCCGCAGGGCATCCAAGTATCGCCATCCGGGATGCGACTGCTCAATGGCC
AACCTGTGGACGCCAAGGAGATGCAGGCCAGGTGCGCCTATGTCCAGCAGGATGACCTCTTTATCGGCTC
CCTAACGGCCAGGGAACACCTGATTTTCCAAGCCATGGTGCGGATGCCACGACATCTGACCTATCGGCAG
CGAGTGGCCCGCGTGGATCAGGTGATCCAGGAGCTTTCGCTCAGCAAATGTCAGCACACGATCATCGGTG
TGCCCGGCAGGGTGAAAGGTCTGTCCGGCGGAGAAAGGAAGCGTCTGGCATTCGCCTCCGAGGCTCTAAC
CGATCCGCCGCTTCTGATCTGCGATGAGCCCACCTCCGGACTGGACTCCTTTACCGCCCACAGCGTCGTC
CAGGTGCTGAAGAAGCTGTCGCAGAAGGGCAAGACCGTCATCCTGACCATTCATCAGCCGTCTTCCGAGC
TGTTTGAGCTCTTTGACAAGATCCTTCTGATGGCCGAGGGCAGGGTAGCTTTCTTGGGCACTCCCAGCGA
AGCCGTCGACTTCTTTTCCTAGTGAGTTCGATGTGTTTATTAAGGGTATCTAGTATTACATAACATCTCA
ACTCCTATCCAGCGTGGGTGCCCAGTGTCCTACCAACTACAATCCGGCGGACTTTTACGTACAGGTGTTG
GCCGTTGTGCCCGGACGGGAGATCGAGTCCCGTGATCGGATCGCCAAGATATGCGACAATTTTGCCATTA
GCAAAGTAGCCCGGGATATGGAGCAGTTGTTGGCCACCAAAAATCTGGAGAAGCCACTGGAGCAGCCGGA
GAATGGGTACACCTACAAGGCCACCTGGTTCATGCAGTTCCGGGCGGTCCTGTGGCGATCCTGGCTGTCG
GTGCTCAAGGAACCACTCCTCGTAAAAGTGCGACTTATTCAGACAACGGTGAGTGGTTCCAGTGGAAACA
AATGATATAACGCTTACAATTCTTGGAAACAAATTCGCTAGATTTTAGATAGAATTGCCTGATTCCACAC
CCTTCTTAGTTTTTTTCAATGAGATGTATAGTTTATAGTTTTGCAGAAGATAAATAAATTTCATTTAACT
CGCGAATATTAATGAGATGCGAGTAACATTTTAATTTGCAGATGGTTGCCATCTTGATTGGCCTCATCTT
TTTGGGCCAACAACTCACGCAAGTGGGTGTGATGAATATCAACGGAGCCATCTTCCTCTTCCTGACCAAC
ATGACCTTTCAAAACGTCTTTGCCACGATAAATGTAAGTCATGTTTAGAATACATTTGCATTTCAATAAT
TTACTAACTTTCTAATGAATCGATTCGATTTAGGTGTTCACCTCAGAGCTGCCAGTTTTTATGAGGGAGG
CCCGAAGTCGACTTTATCGCTGTGACACATACTTTCTGGGCAAAACGATTGCCGAATTGCCGCTTTTTCT
CACAGTGCCACTGGTCTTCACGGCGATTGCCTATCCGATGATCGGACTGCGGGCCGGAGTGCTGCACTTC
TTCAACTGCCTGGCGCTGGTCACTCTGGTGGCCAATGTGTCAACGTCCTTCGGATATCTAATATCCTGCG
CCAGCTCCTCGACCTCGATGGCGCTGTCTGTGGGTCCGCCGGTTATCATACCATTCCTGCTCTTTGGCGG
CTTCTTCTTGAACTCGGGCTCGGTGCCAGTATACCTCAAATGGTTGTCGTACCTCTCATGGTTCCGTTAC
GCCAACGAGGGTCTGCTGATTAACCAATGGGCGGACGTGGAGCCGGGCGAAATTAGCTGCACATCGTCGA
ACACCACGTGCCCCAGTTCGGGCAAGGTCATCCTGGAGACGCTTAACTTCTCCGCCGCCGATCTGCCGCT
GGACTACGTGGGTCTGGCCATTCTCATCGTGAGCTTCCGGGTGCTCGCATATCTGGCTCTAAGACTTCGG
GCCCGACGCAAGGAGTAGCCGACATATATCCGAAATAACTGCTTGTTTTTTTTTTTTACCATTATTACCA
TCGTGTTTACTGTTTATTGCCCCCTCAAAAAGCTAATGTAATTATATTTGTGCCAATAAAAACAAGATAT
GACCTATAGAATACAAGTATTTCCCCTTCGAACATCCCCACAAGTAGACTTTGGATTTGTCTTCTAACCA
AAAGACTTACACACCTGCATACCTTACATCAAAAACTCGTTTATCGCTACATAAAACACCGGGATATATT
TTTTATATACATACTTTTCAAATCGCGCGCCCTCTTCATAATTCACCTCCACCACACCACGTTTCGTAGT
TGCTCTTTCGCTGTCTCCCACCCGCTCTCCGCAACACATTCACCTTTTGTTCGACGACCTTGGAGCGACT
GTCGTTAGTTCCGCGCGATTCGGTTCGCTCAAATGGTTCCGAGTGGTTCATTTCGTCTCAATAGAAATTA
GTAATAAATATTTGTATGTACAATTTATTTGCTCCAATATATTTGTATATATTTCCCTCACAGCTATATT
TATTCTAATTTAATATTATGACTTTTTAAGGTAATTTTTTGTGACCTGTTCGGAGTGATTAGCGTTACAA
TTTGAACTGAAAGTGACATCCAGTGTTTGTTCCTTGTGTAGATGCATCTCAAAAAAATGGTGGGCATAAT
AGTGTTGTTTATATATATCAAAAATAACAACTATAATAATAAGAATACATTTAATTTAGAAAATGCTTGG
ATTTCACTGGAACTAGGGCGCGCCTCCGGAACATAATGGTGCAGGGCGCTGACTTCCGCGTTTCCAGACT
TTACGAAACACGGAAACCGAAGACCATTCATGTTGTTGCTCAGGTCGCAGACGTTTTGCAGCAGCAGTCG
CTTCACGTTCGCTCGCGTATCGGTGATTCATTCTGCTAACCAGTAAGGCAACCCCGCCAGCCTAGCCGGG
TCCTCAACGACAGGAGCACGATCATGCGCACCCGTGGCCAGGGCCGCAAGCTTGCATGCCTGCAGGTCGG
AGTACTGTCCTCCGAGCGGAGTACTGTCCTCCGAGCGGAGTACTGTCCTCCGAGCGGAGTACTGTCCTCC
GAGCGGAGTACTGTCCTCCGAGCGGAGACTCTAGCCCTAGGGCATGCCTGCAGGTCGGAGTACTGTCCTC
CGAGCGGAGTACTGTCCTCCGAGCGGAGTACTGTCCTCCGAGCGGAGTACTGTCCTCCGAGCGGAGTACT
GTCCTCCGAGCGGAGACTCTAGCGCTAGCGACGTCGAGCGCCGGAGTATAAATAGAGGCGCTTCGTCTAC
GGAGCGACAATTCAATTCAAACAAGCAAAGTGAACACGTCGCTAAGCGAAAGCTAAGCAAATAAACAAGC
GCAGCTGAACAAGCTAAACAATCTGCAGTAAAGTGCAAGTTAAAGTGAATCAATTAAAAGTAACCAGCAA
CCAAGTAAATCAACTGCAACTACTGAAATCTGCCAAGAAGTAATTATTGAATACAAGAAGAGAACTCTGA
ATAGATCTGAAGTTCCTATACTTTCTAGAGAATAGGAACTTCTAACGTAAGCTAGCTAGACCGGTGTCGA
CTAAAGCCAAATAGAAAATTATTCAGTTCCTGGCTTAAGTTTTTAAAAGTGATATTATTTATTTGGTTGT
AACCAACCAAAAGAATGTAAATAACTAATACATAATTATGTTAGTTTTAAGTTAGCAACAAATTGATTTT
AGCTATATTAGCTACTTGGTTAATAAATAGAATATATTTATTTAAAGATAATTGCGTTTTTATTGTCAGG
GAGTGAGTTTGCTTAAAAACTCGTTTAGGTTTGTCCTCCCGAAATTATTTATTTAAATGCGATGGAGAGT
TGGCGCCGAATCGAAAACTTTACGCGCTTAAAAGCACGAGTTGGCATCCCTAACGCGTAGGATCTTTGTG
AAGGAACCTTACTTCTGTGGTGTGACATAATTGGACAAACTACCTACAGAGATTTAAAGCTCTAAGGTAA
ATATAAAATTTTTAAGTGTATAATGTGTTAAACTACTGATTCTAATTGTTTGTGTATTTTAGATTCCAAC
CTATGGAACTGATGAATGGGAGCAGTGGTGGAATGCCTTTAATGAGGAAAACCTGTTTTGCTCAGAAGAA
ATGCCATCTAGTGATGATGAGGCTACTGCTGACTCTCAACATTCTACTCCTCCAAAAAAGAAGAGAAAGG
TAGAAGACCCCAAGGACTTTCCTTCAGAATTGCTAAGTTTTTTGAGTCATGCTGTGTTTAGTAATAGAAC
TCTTGCTTGCTTTGCTATTTACACCACAAAGGAAAAAGCTGCACTGCTATACAAGAAAATTATGGAAAAA
TATTTGATGTATAGTGCCTTGACTAGAGATCATAATCAGCCATACCACATTTGTAGAGGTTTTACTTGCT
TTAAAAAACCTCCCACACCTCCCCCTGAACCTGAAACATAAAATGAATGCAATTGTTGTTGTTAACTTGT
TTATTGCAGCTTATAATGGTTACAAATAAAGCAATAGCATCACAAATTTCACAAATAAAGCATTTTTTTC
ACTGCATTCTAGTTGTGGTTTGTCCAAACTCATCAATGTATCTTATCATGTCTGGATCACTAGTGATCTG
GCCGGGAAGTTCCTATACTTTCTAGAGAATAGGAACTTCCTCGAGAATCAAAATGGGCAACAAATGCTGC
AGCAAGCGACAGGATCAGGAACTGGCACTGGCCTATCCCACTGGGGGCTACAAGAAATCCGACTACACCT
TTGGCCAGACGCACATCAACAGCAGCGGCGGCGGCAACATGGGCGGCGTTCTTGGCCAGAAGCATAACAA
CGGTGGCTCGCTGGACTCGCGCTACACGCCCGATCCCAATCATCGGGGTCCGTTGAAAATCGGCGGAAAG
GGCGGCGTTGACATCATCAGACCACGCGGATCCATGTCCAAAGGTGAAGAACTGTTTACCGGAGTAGTCC
CGATATTGGTTGAACTCGACGGCGATGTCAACGGTCATAAATTCAGTGTGTCCGGCGAGGGTGAGGGCGA
CGCCACATACGGTAAGCTGACGTTGAAGTTCATATGCACCACGGGCAAGCTGCCCGTGCCATGGCCGACG
TTGGTCACGACGCTGACGTATGGTGTCCAGTGTTTCAGCCGTTACCCCGATCATATGAAGCAGCATGACT
TTTTCAAGTCGGCGATGCCGGAGGGATACGTTCAAGAGAGGACCATTTTCTTCAAGGATGACGGCAACTA
TAAGACGCGAGCGGAGGTGAAATTTGAAGGCGACACACTCGTTAACCGTATTGAGTTGAAGGGCATTGAT
TTTAAGGAGGATGGCAACATTCTGGGCCATAAGTTGGAATACAACTACAACTCGCATAATGTGTATATAA
TGGCAGATAAGCAGAAAAACGGAATAAAGGTTAACTTCAAGATTCGCCACAACATAGAGGACGGTTCCGT
GCAACTTGCAGATCATTACCAACAGAACACACCCATTGGAGATGGCCCAGTTCTCTTGCCAGACAATCAC
TACCTTTCCACACAGTCCGCGTTGAGCAAGGACCCCAATGAAAAGCGGGACCACATGGTGTTGCTGGAGT
TTGTGACCGCAGCTGGTATTACACACGGCATGGATGAGCTCTACAAGTAATCTAGAGGATCTTTGTGAAG
GAACCTTACTTCTGTGGTGTGACATAATTGGACAAACTACCTACAGAGATTTAAAGCTCTAAGGTAAATA
TAAAATTTTTAAGTGTATAATGTGTTAAACTACTGATTCTAATTGTTTGTGTATTTTAGATTCCAACCTA
TGGAACTGATGAATGGGAGCAGTGGTGGAATGCCTTTAATGAGGAAAACCTGTTTTGCTCAGAAGAAATG
CCATCTAGTGATGATGAGGCTACTGCTGACTCTCAACATTCTACTCCTCCAAAAAAGAAGAGAAAGGTAG
AAGACCCCAAGGACTTTCCTTCAGAATTGCTAAGTTTTTTGAGTCATGCTGTGTTTAGTAATAGAACTCT
TGCTTGCTTTGCTATTTACACCACAAAGGAAAAAGCTGCACTGCTATACAAGAAAATTATGGAAAAATAT
TTGATGTATAGTGCCTTGACTAGAGATCATAATCAGCCATACCACATTTGTAGAGGTTTTACTTGCTTTA
AAAAACCTCCCACACCTCCCCCTGAACCTGAAACATAAAATGAATGCAATTGTTGTTGTTAACTTGTTTA
TTGCAGCTTATAATGGTTACAAATAAAGCAATAGCATCACAAATTTCACAAATAAAGCATTTTTTTCACT
GCATTCTAGTTGTGGTTTGTCCAAACTCATCAATGTATCTTATCATGTCTGGATCGATCTGGCCGGCCGT
TTAAACGAATTCTTGAAGACGAAAGGGCCTCGTGATACGCCTATTTTTATAGGTTAATGTCATGATAATA
ATGGTTTCTTA
