>Addgene plasmid #32149 | pJFRC177-10XUAS-FRT>-dSTOP-FRT>-myr::GFP | addgene partial sequence | sequence record 38081 | EXFP-R 5'-GTCTTGTAGTTGCCGTCGTC-3'
GTATCCCTCCGGCATCGCCGACTTGAAAAAGTCATGCTGCTTCATATGATCGGGGTAACGGCTGAAACAC
TGGACACCATACGTCAGCGTCGTGACCAACGTCGGCCATGGCACGGGCAGCTTGCCCGTGGTGCATATGA
ACTTCAACGTCAGCTTACCGTATGTGGCGTCGCCCTCACCCTCGCCGGACACACTGAATTTATGACCGTT
GACATCGCCGTCGAGTTCAACCAATATCGGGACTACTCCGGTAAACAGTTCTTCACCTTTGGACATGGAT
CCGCGTGGTCTGATGATGTCAACGCCGCCCTTTCCGCCGATTTTCAACGGACCCCGATGATTGGGATCGG
GCGTGTAGCGCGAGTCCAGCGAGCCACCGTTGTTATGCTTCTGGCCAAGAACGCCGCCCATGTTGCCGCC
GCCGCTGCTGTTGATGTGCGTCTGGCCAAAGGTGTAGTCGGATTTCTTGTAGCCCCCAGTGGGATAGGCC
AGTGCCAGTTCCTGATCCTGTCGCTTGCTGCAGCATTTGTTGCCCATTTTGATTCTCGAGGAAGTTCCTA
TTCTCTAGAAAGTATAGGAACTTCCCGGCCAGATCACTAGTGATCCAGACATGATAAGATACATTGATGA
GTTTGGACAAACCACAACTAGAATGCAGTGAAAAAAATGCTTTATTTGTGAAATTTGTGATGCTATTGCT
TTATTTGTAACCATTATAAGCTGCAATAAACAAGTTAACAACAACAATTGCATTCATTTTATGTTTCAG
