>Addgene plasmid #32149 | pJFRC177-10XUAS-FRT>-dSTOP-FRT>-myr::GFP | addgene partial sequence | sequence record 38087 | hsp70-R2 5'-CGACGTGTTCACTTTGCTTG-3'
CCTCTATTTATACTCCGGCGCTCGACGTCGCTAGCGCTAGAGTCTCCGCTCGGAGGACAGTACTCCGCTC
GGAGGACAGTACTCCGCTCGGAGGACAGTACTCCGCTCGGAGGACAGTACTCCGCTCGGAGGACAGTACT
CCGACCTGCAGGCATGCCCTAGGGCTAGAGTCTCCGCTCGGAGGACAGTACTCCGCTCGGAGGACAGTAC
TCCGCTCGGAGGACAGTACTCCGCTCGGAGGACAGTACTCCGCTCGGAGGACAGTACTCCGACCTGCAGG
CATGCAAGCTTGCGGCCCTGGCCACGGGTGCGCATGATCGTGCTCCTGTCGTTGAGGACCCGGCTAGGCT
GGCGGGGTTGCCTTACTGGTTAGCAGAATGAATCACCGATACGCGAGCGAACGTGAAGCGACTGCTGCTG
CAAAACGTCTGCGACCTGAGCAACAACATGAATGGTCTTCGGTTTCCGTGTTTCGTAAAGTCTGGAAACG
CGGAAGTCAGCGCCCTGCACCATTATGTTCCGGAGGCGCGCCCTAGTTCCAGTGAAATCCAAGCATTTTC
TAAATTAAATGTATTCTTATTATTATAGTTGTTATTTTTGATATATATAAACAACACTATTATGCCCACC
ATTTTTTTGAGATGCATCTACACAAGGAACAAACACTGGATGTCACTTTCAGTTCAAATTGTAACGCTAA
TCACTCCGAACAGGTCACAAAAAATTACCTTAAAAAGTCATAATATTAAATTAGAATAAATATAGCTGTG
AGGGAAATATATACAAATATATTGGAGCAAATAAATTGTACATACAAATATTTATTACTAATTTCTATTG
AGACGAAATGAACCACTCGGAACCATTTGAGC
